>Addgene plasmid #245690 | pICSL01008_CP | addgene full sequence | sequence record 495508 | Addgene NGS Result
TTGAGATCCTTTTTTTCTGCGCGTAATCTGCTGCTTGCAAACAAAAAAACCACCGCTACCAGCGGTGGTT
TGTTTGCCGGATCAAGAGCTACCAACTCTTTTTCCGAAGGTAACTGGCTTCAGCAGAGCGCAGATACCAA
ATACTGTTCTTCTAGTGTAGCCGTAGTTAGGCCACCACTTCAAGAACTCTGTAGCACCGCCTACATACCT
CGCTCTGCTAATCCTGTTACCAGTGGCTGCTGCCAGTGGCGATAAGTCGTGTCTTACCGGGTTGGACTCA
AGACGATAGTTACCGGATAAGGCGCAGCGGTCGGGCTGAACGGGGGGTTCGTGCACACAGCCCAGCTTGG
AGCGAACGACCTACACCGAACTGAGATACCTACAGCGTGAGCTATGAGAAAGCGCCACGCTTCCCGAAGG
GAGAAAGGCGGACAGGTATCCGGTAAGCGGCAGGGTCGGAACAGGAGAGCGCACGAGGGAGCTTCCAGGG
GGAAACGCCTGGTATCTTTATAGTCCTGTCGGGTTTCGCCACCTCTGACTTGAGCGTCGATTTTTGTGAT
GCTCGTCAGGGGGGCGGAGCCTATGGAAAAACGCCAGCAACGCGGCCTTTTTACGGTTCCTGGCCTTTTG
CTGGCCTTTTGCTCACATGTTCTTTCCTGCGTTATCCCCTGATTCTGTGGATAACCGTATTACCGCCTTT
GAGTGAGCTGATACCGCTCGCCGCAGCCGAACGACCGAGCGCAGCGAGTCAGTGAGCGAGGAAGCGGAAG
AGCGCCCAATACGCAAACCGCCTCTCCCCGCGCGTTGGCCGATTCATTAATCACTCTGTGGTCTCAGGAG
TTGTCTTCGCAGCTGGCACCAATACGCAAACCGCCTCTCCCCGCGCGTTGGCCGATTCATTAATGCAGCT
GGCACGACAGGTTTCCCGACTGGAAAGCGGGCAGTGAGCGCAACGCAATTAATGTGAGTTAGCTCACTCA
TTAGGCACCCCAGGCTTTACACTTTATGCTTCCGGCTCGTATGTTGTGTGGAATTGTGAGCGGATAACAA
TTTCACACATACTAGAGAAAGAGGAGAAATACTAGAATGAGCGTGATCGCTAAGCAGATGACCTACAAGG
TGTACATGAGCGGAACTGTGAACGGTCACTACTTCGAGGTTGAGGGTGATGGTAAGGGTAAGCCTTATGA
GGGTGAGCAGACTGTGAAGCTTACTGTGACTAAGGGTGGTCCTCTTCCTTTCGCTTGGGATATTTTGTCT
CCTCAGTGCCAGTACGGTAGCATCCCTTTCACTAAGTACCCTGAGGATATCCCTGATTACGTGAAGCAGT
CTTTCCCAGAGGGTTACACCTGGGAGAGGATCATGAATTTCGAGGATGGTGCTGTGTGCACCGTGAGCAA
CGATTCTTCTATTCAGGGAAACTGCTTCATCTACCACGTGAAGTTCTCCGGTCTGAACTTCCCTCCTAAT
GGTCCTGTGATGCAGAAGAAAACTCAGGGTTGGGAGCCTAACACCGAGAGGCTTTTTGCTAGGGATGGTA
TGCTGCTGGGTAACAACTTCATGGCTCTGAAGCTTGAGGGTGGTGGACATTACCTTTGCGAGTTCAAGAC
CACTTACAAGGCTAAGAAACCTGTGAAGATGCCTGGTTACCACTATGTGGATAGAAAGCTGGATGTGACC
AACCACAACAAGGATTACACCAGCGTTGAGCAGTGCGAGATCTCTATTGCTAGAAAGCCTGTGGTGGCTT
AGGCTTCGCTGATAGTGCTAGTGTAGATCGCTACTAGAGCCAGGCATCAAATAAAACGAAAGGCTCAGTC
GAAAGACTGGGCCTTTCGTTTTATCTGTTGTTTGTCGGTGAACGCTCTCTACTAGAGTCACACTGGCTCA
CCTTCGGGTGGGCCTTTCTGCGTTTATAACAGACAAGCTGTGACGAAGACAACCATTGAGACCACGAAGT
GGCTCTTCAGTGGACGAAAGGGCCTCGTGATACGCCTATTTTTATAGGTTAATGTCATGATAATAATGGT
TTCTTAGACGTCAGGTGGCACTTTTCGGGGAAATGTGCGCGGAACCCCTATTTGTTTATTTTTCTAAATA
CATTCAAATATGTATCCGCTCATGAGACAATAACCCTGATAAATGCTTCAATAATATTGAAAAAGGAAGA
GTATGCGCTCACGCAACTGGTCCAGAACCTTGACCGAACGCAGCGGTGGTAACGGCGCAGTGGCGGTTTT
CATGGCTTGTTATGACTGTTTTTTTTTGGGGTACAGTCTATGCCTCGGGCATCCAAGCAGCAAGCGCGTT
ACGCCGTGGGTCGATGTTTGATGTTATGGAGCAGCAACGATGTTACGCAGCAGGGCAGTCGCCCTAAAAC
AAAGTTAAACATCATGAGGGAAGCGGTGATCGCCGAAGTATCGACTCAACTATCAGAGGTAGTTGGCGTC
ATCGAGCGCCATCTCGAACCGACGTTGCTGGCCGTACATTTGTACGGCTCCGCAGTGGATGGCGGCCTGA
AGCCACACAGCGATATTGATTTGCTGGTTACGGTGACCGTAAGGCTTGATGAAACAACGCGGCGAGCTTT
GATCAACGACCTTTTGGAAACTTCGGCTTCCCCTGGAGAGAGCGAGATTCTCCGCGCTGTAGAAGTCACC
ATTGTTGTGCACGACGACATCATTCCGTGGCGTTATCCAGCTAAGCGCGAACTGCAATTTGGAGAATGGC
AGCGCAATGACATTCTTGCAGGTATCTTCGAGCCAGCCACGATCGACATTGATCTGGCTATCTTGCTGAC
AAAAGCAAGAGAACATAGCGTTGCCTTGGTAGGTCCAGCGGCGGAGGAACTCTTTGATCCGGTTCCTGAA
CAGGATCTATTTGAGGCGCTAAATGAAACCTTAACGCTATGGAACTCGCCGCCCGACTGGGCTGGCGATG
AGCGAAATGTAGTGCTTACGTTGTCCCGCATTTGGTACAGCGCAGTAACCGGCAAAATCGCGCCGAAGGA
TGTCGCTGCCGACTGGGCAATGGAGCGCCTGCCGGCCCAGTATCAGCCCGTCATACTTGAAGCTAGACAG
GCTTATCTTGGACAAGAAGAAGATCGCTTGGCCTCGCGCGCAGATCAGTTGGAAGAATTTGTCCATTACG
TAAAAGGCGAGATCACCAAGGTAGTCGGCAAATAACTGTCAGACCAAGTTTACTCATATATACTTTAGAT
TGATTTAAAACTTCATTTTTAATTTAAAAGGATCTAGGTGAAGATCCTTTTTGATAATCTCATGACCAAA
ATCCCTTAACGTGAGTTTTCGTTCCACTGAGCGTCAGACCCCGTAGAAAAGATCAAAGGATCTTC
Features (pLannotate 1.2.2; 13 found; start..end, strand, type, name):
      1..589     +  rep_origin     ori: high-copy-number ColE1/pMB1/pBR322/pUC origin of replication
    772..821     +  CDS            lacI (fragment): lac repressor; lacI; The lac repressor binds to the lac operator to inhibit transcription in E. coli. This inhibition can be relieved by adding lactose or isopropyl-β-D-thiogalactopyranoside (IPTG).
    859..947     +  CDS            lacI (fragment): lac repressor; lacI; The lac repressor binds to the lac operator to inhibit transcription in E. coli. This inhibition can be relieved by adding lactose or isopropyl-β-D-thiogalactopyranoside (IPTG).
    960..981     +  protein_bind   CAP binding site: CAP binding activates transcription in the presence of cAMP. E. coli catabolite activator protein
    996..1026    +  promoter       lac promoter: promoter for the E. coli lac operon
   1034..1050    +  protein_bind   lac operator: The lac repressor binds to the lac operator to inhibit transcription in E. coli. This inhibition can be relieved by adding lactose or isopropyl-β-D-thiogalactopyranoside (IPTG). lac repressor encoded by lacI
   1087..1749    +  CDS            amilCP: amilCP is a fluorescent protein published in 2008, derived from Acropora millepora. It is reported to be a tetramer.
   1798..1869    +  terminator     rrnB T1 terminator: transcription terminator T1 from the E. coli rrnB gene
   1885..1912    +  terminator     T7Te terminator: phage T7 early transcription terminator
   2068..2172    +  promoter       AmpR promoter: bla
   2163..2243    -  CDS            int (fragment): INT2_ECOLX - Protein inferred from homology: Swiss-Prot protein existence level 3. Putative integrase believed to be involved in the insertion of antibiotic resistance genes into plasmids and transposons. From Escherichia coli.
   2331..2387    +  CDS            GmR (fragment): gentamycin acetyltransferase; aacC1; confers resistance to gentamycin
   2394..3182    +  CDS            aadA: S3AD_ECOLX - Experimental evidence at protein level: Swiss-Prot protein existence level 1. Mediates bacterial resistance to the antibiotics streptomycin and spectinomycin. From Escherichia coli.
