[The description below was written by a language model from this plasmid's Addgene catalogue record and pLannotate feature annotations shown in this document.]
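Description:
pICSL01008_CP is an empty Level 0 Golden Gate acceptor plasmid for synthetic biology, designed to receive promoter plus 5' untranslated region parts under the MoClo overhang syntax used in plant modular cloning. It is built on the small pICSL01008 backbone (about 2.2 kb) and the full sequenced plasmid is about 3.4 kb. It replicates in E. coli at high copy from a ColE1/pUC-type origin and is selected with spectinomycin through an aadA gene. The short integrase and gentamicin acetyltransferase fragments annotated upstream of aadA appear to be remnants of the integron context from which that marker derives, not functional genes.

In place of an insert, the cloning site holds a roughly 1.1 kb synthetic negative selection cassette. It comprises a CAP binding site, lac promoter and lac operator driving the amilCP chromoprotein from Acropora millepora, followed by the rrnB T1 and T7Te terminators; small lacI fragments lie just upstream of the promoter. Colonies carrying the unmodified acceptor turn purple. When a part is cloned in with BpiI, the cassette is displaced and the BpiI sites are destroyed, so correct clones are white. The resulting Level 0 module is defined by GGAG and CCAT fusion overhangs, which in MoClo practice are exposed in a later BsaI digestion for assembly into Level 1 transcription units, although the feature table does not annotate these sites. Internal BsaI and BpiI sites have been removed by point mutation so that the plasmid is compatible with these Type IIS reactions.
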