Addgene plasmid #245690: pICSL01008_CP
Purpose: (Empty Backbone) Level 0 Golden Gate Promoter + 5' UTR acceptor with AmilCP negative selection cassette GGAG - CCAT
Depositing lab: Mark Youles. Depositing organization: Sainsbury Laboratory, Norwich.
Backbone
  Vector backbone: pICSL01008
  Backbone size (bp): 2247
  Vector type: Synthetic Biology
  Selectable markers: Amil CP purple chromoprotein for purple/white negative selection
Growth in bacteria
  Bacterial resistance: Spectinomycin, 50 μg/mL
  Growth temperature: 37°C
  Growth strain: DH5alpha
  Copy number: High Copy
Gene/Insert
  Gene/Insert name: None
  Mutation: BsaI/BpiI sites removed by point-mutation
Terms and licenses: Academic/Nonprofit Terms; Industry Terms: Not Available to Industry
Depositor comments: Level 0 Acceptor for making promoter + 5' untranslated region modules used for GoldenGate assemblies using the MoClo overhang syntax. Plant Golden-gate Promoters, Terminators and Level0/Level1 cloning acceptors. Insert Size: 1106, Species: Synthetic. 5' Cloning Site: BpiI (Destroyed), 3' Cloning Site: BpiI (Destroyed).
How to cite: pICSL01008_CP was a gift from Mark Youles (Addgene plasmid # 245690 ; http://n2t.net/addgene:245690 ; RRID:Addgene_245690)
